Addgene plasmid #220044: pAN099
Purpose: Mammalian expression of type III-A crRNA from Streptococcus thermophilus
Depositing lab: Blake Wiedenheft. Depositing organization: Montana State University. Publication: Repair of CRISPR-guided RNA breaks enables site-specific RNA excision in human cells. Nemudraia A, Nemudryi A, Wiedenheft B. Science. 2024 Apr 25:eadk5518. doi: 10.1126/science.adk5518. PubMed 38662916.
Backbone
  Vector backbone: pUC19
  Vector type: Mammalian Expression
Growth in bacteria
  Bacterial resistance: Ampicillin, 100 μg/mL
  Growth temperature: 37°C
  Growth strain: NEB Stable
  Copy number: Unknown
Gene/Insert
  Gene/Insert name: crRNA
  gRNA/shRNA sequence: Unspecified
  Species: Synthetic
  Cloning method: Restriction Enzyme; 5′ cloning site Unknown (unknown if destroyed)
Terms and licenses: Academic/Nonprofit Terms; Industry Terms: Not Available to Industry
How to cite: pAN099 was a gift from Blake Wiedenheft (Addgene plasmid # 220044 ; http://n2t.net/addgene:220044 ; RRID:Addgene_220044)
