[The description below was written by a language model from this plasmid's Addgene catalogue record and pLannotate feature annotations shown in this document.]
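Description:
pAN099 is a 4.3 kb mammalian expression plasmid built on a pUC19 backbone and designed to supply CRISPR RNA (crRNA) for the type III-A CRISPR system of Streptococcus thermophilus in mammalian cells. It is propagated in E. coli through the high-copy ColE1/pUC origin and selected with ampicillin via the β-lactamase gene and its native promoter. Short annotated matches to bom and rop are only small fragments and probably do not represent functional elements.

The feature table shows three mammalian expression units arranged in the same orientation. A human U6 promoter, which recruits RNA polymerase III and is the standard choice for small non-coding RNAs, presumably drives the synthetic crRNA insert. The crRNA region itself is not annotated, and the record lists the guide sequence as unspecified, so the target cannot be stated. A CMV immediate early promoter drives the S. thermophilus cas6 coding sequence, followed by an HSV TK polyadenylation signal. Cas6 is the endoribonuclease that cuts pre-crRNA into individual crRNA units, so co-expressing it from the same plasmid would allow the U6 transcript to be processed in the cell. A second CMV promoter drives a puromycin N-acetyltransferase cassette (annotated as a near full-length fragment), also ending in an HSV TK poly(A) signal, which permits puromycin selection or enrichment of transfected cells.

The plasmid does not encode the type III-A effector complex subunits, so these would have to be provided from other constructs. The associated work concerns CRISPR-guided RNA cleavage and site-specific RNA excision in human cells, and pAN099 serves as the guide RNA component of that system.
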