Features (pLannotate 1.2.2; 12 found; start..end, strand, type, name):
    153..741     +  rep_origin     ori: high-copy-number ColE1/pMB1/pBR322/pUC origin of replication
    795..998     +  promoter       CMV promoter: human cytomegalovirus (CMV) immediate early promoter
   1095..1823    +  CDS            cas6: CAS6_STRTR - Experimental evidence at protein level: Swiss-Prot protein existence level 1. This protein processes pre-crRNA into individual crRNA units. From Streptococcus thermophilus.
   1827..1874    +  polyA_signal   HSV TK poly(A) signal: herpes simplex virus thymidine kinase polyadenylation signal (Cole and Stacy, 1985)
   1905..2108    +  promoter       CMV promoter: human cytomegalovirus (CMV) immediate early promoter
   2145..2744    +  CDS            PuroR (fragment): puromycin N-acetyltransferase; pac from Streptomyces; confers resistance to puromycin
   2745..2792    +  polyA_signal   HSV TK poly(A) signal: herpes simplex virus thymidine kinase polyadenylation signal (Cole and Stacy, 1985)
   2793..2817    +  misc_feature   bom (fragment): basis of mobility region from pBR322
   2823..3063    +  promoter       U6 promoter: RNA polymerase III promoter for human U6 snRNA
   3181..3216    -  CDS            rop (fragment): Rop protein, which maintains plasmids at low copy number; rop
   3311..3415    +  promoter       AmpR promoter: bla
   3416..4276    +  CDS            AmpR: β-lactamase; bla; confers resistance to ampicillin, carbenicillin, and related antibiotics
>Addgene plasmid #220044 | pAN099 | addgene full sequence | sequence record 434395 | Addgene NGS Result
TCATATATACTTTAGATTGATTTAAAACTTCATTTTTAATTTAAAAGGATCTAGGTGAAGATCCTTTTTG
ATAATCTCATGACCAAAATCCCTTAACGTGAGTTTTCGTTCCACTGAGCGTCAGACCCCGTAGAAAAGAT
CAAAGGATCTTCTTGAGATCCTTTTTTTCTGCGCGTAATCTGCTGCTTGCAAACAAAAAAACCACCGCTA
CCAGCGGTGGTTTGTTTGCCGGATCAAGAGCTACCAACTCTTTTTCCGAAGGTAACTGGCTTCAGCAGAG
CGCAGATACCAAATACTGTTCTTCTAGTGTAGCCGTAGTTAGGCCACCACTTCAAGAACTCTGTAGCACC
GCCTACATACCTCGCTCTGCTAATCCTGTTACCAGTGGCTGCTGCCAGTGGCGATAAGTCGTGTCTTACC
GGGTTGGACTCAAGACGATAGTTACCGGATAAGGCGCAGCGGTCGGGCTGAACGGGGGGTTCGTGCACAC
AGCCCAGCTTGGAGCGAACGACCTACACCGAACTGAGATACCTACAGCGTGAGCTATGAGAAAGCGCCAC
GCTTCCCGAAGGGAGAAAGGCGGACAGGTATCCGGTAAGCGGCAGGGTCGGAACAGGAGAGCGCACGAGG
GAGCTTCCAGGGGGAAACGCCTGGTATCTTTATAGTCCTGTCGGGTTTCGCCACCTCTGACTTGAGCGTC
GATTTTTGTGATGCTCGTCAGGGGGGCGGAGCCTATGGAAAAACGCCAGCAACGCGGCCTTTTTCTTAAG
GCCGGCCGGAGAATAAAAGTCTAAGTGATGCGGTTTTGGCAGTACATCAATGGGCGTGGATAGCGGTTTG
ACTCACGGGGATTTCCAAGTCTCCACCCCATTGACGTCAATGGGAGTTTGTTTTGGCACCAAAATCAACG
GGACTTTCCAAAATGTCGTAACAACTCCGCCCCATTGACGCAAATGGGCGGTAGGCGTGTACGGTGGGAG
GTCTATATAAGCAGAGCTCGTTTAGTGAACCGTCAGATCTCTAGAGCCGCCACCATGGATTACAAAGACG
ATGACGATAAGATGGCGCCTAAGAAGAAACGCAAAGTGCGGGGCATGAAAAAGCTCGTGTTCACCTTTAA
GCGGATCGACCACCCTGCTCAGGACCTGGCCGTGAAATTCCACGGCTTCCTGATGGAACAGCTGGATAGC
GACTACGTGGACTACCTGCACCAGCAGCAGACCAACCCCTACGCCACAAAGGTGATCCAGGGCAAAGAGA
ACACCCAGTGGGTCGTGCATCTGCTGACAGACGACATCGAGGACAAGGTGTTCATGACCCTGCTGCAGAT
CAAGGAAGTGTCCCTGAACGACCTGCCTAAGTTGTCTGTGGAAAAGGTGGAAATCCAGGAGCTGGGCGCT
GATAAGCTGCTCGAGATCTTCAACAGCGAGGAAAACCAGACCTACTTCAGCATCATCTTCGAGACACCTA
CAGGCTTTAAAAGCCAGGGCAGCTACGTGATCTTCCCCAGCATGCGGCTGATCTTTCAGAGCCTGATGCA
GAAGTACGGCAGACTGGTGGAAAACCAGCCTGAGATCGAGGAAGATACCCTGGACTACCTGAGCGAGCAC
AGCACCATCACCAATTACAGACTGGAAACAAGCTACTTCAGAGTGCATAGACAGAGAATCCCCGCCTTCC
GGGGCAAGCTGACCTTCAAGGTGCAGGGAGCCCAGACACTGAAGGCCTACGTGAAGATGCTGCTGACCTT
CGGCGAGTACAGCGGCCTGGGCATGAAAACCAGCCTGGGAATGGGCGGCATCAAGCTGGAAGAAAGAAAG
GACTGACGGCAATAAAAAGACAGAATAAAACGCACGGTGTTGGGTCGTTTGTTCGTGCGATAGAGGGATC
CCGCATTGAATTATGTGATGCGGTTTTGGCAGTACATCAATGGGCGTGGATAGCGGTTTGACTCACGGGG
ATTTCCAAGTCTCCACCCCATTGACGTCAATGGGAGTTTGTTTTGGCACCAAAATCAACGGGACTTTCCA
AAATGTCGTAACAACTCCGCCCCATTGACGCAAATGGGCGGTAGGCGTGTACGGTGGGAGGTCTATATAA
GCAGAGCTCGTTTAGTGAACCGTCAGATCTCTAGAGCCGCCACCATGACCGAGTACAAGCCCACGGTGCG
CCTCGCCACCCGCGACGACGTCCCCAGGGCCGTACGCACCCTCGCCGCCGCGTTCGCCGACTACCCCGCC
ACGCGCCACACCGTCGATCCGGACCGCCACATCGAGCGGGTCACCGAGCTGCAAGAACTCTTCCTCACGC
GCGTCGGGCTCGACATCGGCAAGGTGTGGGTCGCGGACGACGGCGCCGCGGTGGCGGTCTGGACCACGCC
GGAGAGCGTCGAAGCGGGGGCGGTGTTCGCCGAGATCGGCCCGCGCATGGCCGAGTTGAGCGGTTCCCGG
CTGGCCGCGCAGCAACAGATGGAAGGCCTCCTGGCGCCGCACCGGCCCAAGGAGCCCGCGTGGTTCCTGG
CCACCGTCGGAGTCTCGCCCGACCACCAGGGCAAGGGTCTGGGCAGCGCCGTCGTGCTCCCCGGAGTGGA
GGCGGCGGAGCGCGCCGGGGTGCCCGCCTTCCTGGAAACCTCCGCGCCCCGCAACCTCCCCTTCTACGAG
CGGCTCGGCTTCACCGTCACCGCCGACGTCGAGGTGCCCGAAGGACCGCGCACCTGGTGCATGACCCGCA
AGCCCGGTGCCTGACGGCAATAAAAAGACAGAATAAAACGCACGGTGTTGGGTCGTTTGTTCGAGCAGAT
TGTACTGAGAGTGCACCGGTTGGAGGGCCTATTTCCCATGATTCCTTCATATTTGCATATACGATACAAG
GCTGTTAGAGAGATAATTAGAATTAATTTGACTGTAAACACAAAGATATTAGTACAAAATACGTGACGTA
GAAAGTAATAATTTCTTGGGTAGTTTGCAGTTTTAAAATTATGTTTTAAAATGGACTATCATATGCTTAC
CGTAACTTGAAAGTATTTCGATTTCTTGGCTTTATATATCTTGTGGAAAGGACGAAACACCGATATAAAC
CTAATTACCTCGAGAGGGGACGGAAACCCGTCTTCGATGAAGCGATTCAGAAGACTTGATATAAACCTAA
TTACCTCGAGAGGGGACTTTTTTACATGTGTCAGAGGTTTTCACCGTCATCACCGAAACGCGCGAGACGA
AAGGGCCTCGTGATACGCCTATTTTTATAGGTTAATGTCATGATAATAATGGTTTCTTAGACGTCAGGTG
GCACTTTTCGGGGAAATGTGCGCGGAACCCCTATTTGTTTATTTTTCTAAATACATTCAAATATGTATCC
GCTCATGAGACAATAACCCTGATAAATGCTTCAATAATATTGAAAAAGGAAGAGTATGAGTATTCAACAT
TTCCGTGTCGCCCTTATTCCCTTTTTTGCGGCATTTTGCCTTCCTGTTTTTGCTCACCCAGAAACGCTGG
TGAAAGTAAAAGATGCTGAAGATCAGTTGGGTGCACGAGTGGGTTACATCGAACTGGATCTCAACAGCGG
TAAGATCCTTGAGAGTTTTCGCCCCGAAGAACGTTTTCCAATGATGAGCACTTTTAAAGTTCTGCTATGT
GGCGCGGTATTATCCCGTATTGACGCCGGGCAAGAGCAACTCGGTCGCCGCATACACTATTCTCAGAATG
ACTTGGTTGAGTACTCACCAGTCACAGAAAAGCATCTTACGGATGGCATGACAGTAAGAGAATTATGCAG
TGCTGCCATAACCATGAGTGATAACACTGCGGCCAACTTACTTCTGACAACGATCGGAGGACCGAAGGAG
CTAACCGCTTTTTTGCACAACATGGGGGATCATGTAACTCGCCTTGATCGTTGGGAACCGGAGCTGAATG
AAGCCATACCAAACGACGAGCGTGACACCACGATGCCTGTAGCAATGGCAACAACGTTGCGCAAACTATT
AACTGGCGAACTACTTACTCTAGCTTCCCGGCAACAATTAATAGACTGGATGGAGGCGGATAAAGTTGCA
GGACCACTTCTGCGCTCGGCCCTTCCGGCTGGCTGGTTTATTGCTGATAAATCTGGAGCCGGTGAGCGTG
GGTCTCGCGGTATCATTGCAGCACTGGGGCCAGATGGTAAGCCCTCCCGTATCGTAGTTATCTACACGAC
GGGGAGTCAGGCAACTATGGATGAACGAAATAGACAGATCGCTGAGATAGGTGCCTCACTGATTAAGCAT
TGGTAACTGTCAGACCAAGTTTAC
